>Addgene plasmid #65755 | pFRT-TODestFLAGHA_HuB | depositor full sequence | sequence record 121638 | pFRT-TODestFLAGHA_HuB sequence 6513 bps
GGTAAGCCTATCCCTAACCCTCTCCTCGGTCTCGATTCTACGGACGGATCGGGAGATCTCCCGATCCCCT
ATGGTGCACTCTCAGTACAATCTGCTCTGATGCCGCATAGTTAAGCCAGTATCTGCTCCCTGCTTGTGTG
TTGGAGGTCGCTGAGTAGTGCGCGAGCAAAATTTAAGCTACAACAAGGCAAGGCTTGACCGACAATTGCA
TGAAGAATCTGCTTAGGGTTAGGCGTTTTGCGCTGCTTCGCGATGTACGGGCCAGATATACGCGTTGACA
TTGATTATTGACTAGTTATTAATAGTAATCAATTACGGGGTCATTAGTTCATAGCCCATATATGGAGTTC
CGCGTTACATAACTTACGGTAAATGGCCCGCCTGGCTGACCGCCCAACGACCCCCGCCCATTGACGTCAA
TAATGACGTATGTTCCCATAGTAACGCCAATAGGGACTTTCCATTGACGTCAATGGGTGGAGTATTTACG
GTAAACTGCCCACTTGGCAGTACATCAAGTGTATCATATGCCAAGTACGCCCCCTATTGACGTCAATGAC
GGTAAATGGCCCGCCTGGCATTATGCCCAGTACATGACCTTATGGGACTTTCCTACTTGGCAGTACATCT
ACGTATTAGTCATCGCTATTACCATGGTGATGCGGTTTTGGCAGTACATCAATGGGCGTGGATAGCGGTT
TGACTCACGGGGATTTCCAAGTCTCCACCCCATTGACGTCAATGGGAGTTTGTTTTGGAACCAAAATCAA
CGGGACTTTCCAAAATGTCGTAACAACTCCGCCCCATTGACGCAAATGGGCGGTAGGCGTGTACGGTGGG
AGGTCTATATAAGCAGAGCTCTCCCTATCAGTGATAGAGATCTCCCTATCAGTGATAGAGATCGTCGACG
AGCTCGTTTAGTGAACCGTCAGATCGCCTGGAGACGCCATCCACGCTGTTTTGACCTCCATAGAAGACAC
CGGGACCGATCCAGCCTCCGGACTCTAGCGTTTAAACTTAAGCTTGGTACCATGGACTACAAGGACGACG
ATGACAAGTACCCTTATGACGTGCCCGATTACGCTTTGAACCAGATATCAACAAGTTTGTACAAAAAAGC
AGGCTCCACCATGGGAACCAATTCAGTCGACTGGATCCGGATGGAAACACAACTGTCTAATGGGCCAACT
TGCAATAACACAGCCAATGGTCCAACCACCATAAACAACAACTGTTCGTCACCAGTTGACTCTGGGAACA
CAGAAGACAGCAAGACCAACTTAATAGTCAACTACCTTCCTCAGAACATGACACAGGAGGAACTAAAGAG
TCTCTTTGGGAGCATTGGTGAAATAGAGTCCTGTAAGCTTGTAAGAGACAAAATAACAGGGCAGAGCTTG
GGATATGGCTTTGTGAACTACATTGACCCCAAGGATGCAGAGAAAGCTATCAACACCCTGAATGGATTGA
GACTTCAAACCAAAACAATAAAAGTTTCCTATGCTCGCCCAAGTTCAGCTTCTATCAGAGATGCAAATTT
ATATGTCAGCGGACTTCCAAAAACAATGACCCAGAAGGAGTTGGAACAGCTTTTTTCACAATATGGACGC
ATTATTACTTCTCGTATTCTTGTCGACCAGGTCACTGGCATATCAAGGGGTGTAGGGTTTATTCGATTTG
ACAAGCGAATTGAGGCAGAAGAAGCTATCAAAGGCCTAAATGGCCAGAAACCTCCCGGTGCCACGGAGCC
AATCACTGTAAAGTTTGCTAATAACCCAAGCCAAAAAACCAATCAGGCCATCCTTTCCCAGCTGTACCAG
TCTCCAAACAGAAGGTATCCAGGACCGCTAGCTCAGCAGGCACAGCGTTTTAGGTTGGACAATCTGCTCA
ATATGGCTTATGGAGTAAAGAGGTTTTCTCCAATGACCATTGACGGAATGACCAGTTTGGCTGGAATTAA
TATCCCTGGGCACCCTGGAACAGGGTGGTGTATATTTGTGTACAACCTGGCTCCTGACGCAGATGAGAGT
ATCCTGTGGCAAATGTTTGGGCCTTTTGGAGCTGTCACCAATGTGAAGGTCATCCGTGACTTTAACACCA
ATAAATGCAAAGGTTTTGGATTTGTGACTATGACAAACTATGATGAGGCTGCCATGGCGATAGCTAGCCT
CAATGGATACCGTCTGGGAGACAGAGTACTGCAGGTCTCCTTTAAGACAAACAAAACGCACAAAGCCTAA
TGAGCGGCCGCACTCGAGATATCTAGACCCAGCTTTCTTGTACAAAGTGGTTGATATCCAGCACAGTGGC
GGCCGCTCAAGTCTAGAGGGCCCGCGGTTCGAAGGTAAGCCTATCCCTAACCCTCTCCTCGGTCTCGATT
CTACGCGTACCTGATCCGCGGCCGCATAGATAACTGATCCAGTGTGCCTCGAGTCTAGAGGGCCCGTTTA
AACCCGCTGATCAGCCTCGACTGTGCCTTCTAGTTGCCAGCCATCTGTTGTTTGCCCCTCCCCCGTGCCT
TCCTTGACCCTGGAAGGTGCCACTCCCACTGTCCTTTCCTAATAAAATGAGGAAATTGCATCGCATTGTC
TGAGTAGGTGTCATTCTATTCTGGGGGGTGGGGTGGGGCAGGACAGCAAGGGGGAGGATTGGGAAGACAA
TAGCAGGCATGCTGGGGATGCGGTGGGCTCTATGGCTTCTGAGGCGGAAAGAACCAGCTGGGGCTCTAGG
GGGTATCCCC
[124 nt withheld, positions 2741-2864]
C
[91 nt withheld, positions 2866-2956]
AGGGTGATGGTTCACGTACCTAGAAGTTCCTATTCCGAAGTTCCTATTCTCTAGAAAGTATAGGAACTTC
CTTGGCCAAAAAGCCTGAACTCACCGCGACGTCTGTCGAGAAGTTTCTGATCGAAAAGTTCGACAGCGTC
TCCGACCTGATGCAGCTCTCGGAGGGCGAAGAATCTCGTGCTTTCAGCTTCGATGTAGGAGGGCGTGGAT
ATGTCCTGCGGGTAAATAGCTGCGCCGATGGTTTCTACAAAGATCGTTATGTTTATCGGCACTTTGCATC
GGCCGCGCTCCCGATTCCGGAAGTGCTTGACATTGGGGAATTCAGCGAGAGCCTGACCTATTGCATCTCC
CGCCGTGCACAGGGTGTCACGTTGCAAGACCTGCCTGAAACCGAACTGCCCGCTGTTCTGCAGCCGGTCG
CGGAGGCCATGGATGCGATCGCTGCGGCCGATCTTAGCCAGACGAGCGGGTTCGGCCCATTCGGACCGCA
AGGAATCGGTCAATACACTACATGGCGTGATTTCATATGCGCGATTGCTGATCCCCATGTGTATCACTGG
CAAACTGTGATGGACGACACCGTCAGTGCGTCCGTCGCGCAGGCTCTCGATGAGCTGATGCTTTGGGCCG
AGGACTGCCCCGAAGTCCGGCACCTCGTGCACGCGGATTTCGGCTCCAACAATGTCCTGACGGACAATGG
CCGCATAACAGCGGTCATTGACTGGAGCGAGGCGATGTTCGGGGATTCCCAATACGAGGTCGCCAACATC
TTCTTCTGGAGGCCGTGGTTGGCTTGTATGGAGCAGCAGACGCGCTACTTCGAGCGGAGGCATCCGGAGC
TTGCAGGATCGCCGCGGCTCCGGGCGTATATGCTCCGCATTGGTCTTGACCAACTCTATCAGAGCTTGGT
TGACGGCAATTTCGATGATGCAGCTTGGGCGCAGGGTCGATGCGACGCAATCGTCCGATCCGGAGCCGGG
ACTGTCGGGCGTACACAAATCGCCCGCAGAAGCGCGGCCGTCTGGACCGATGGCTGTGTAGAAGTACTCG
CCGATAGTGGAAACCGACGCCCCAGCACTCGTCCGAGGGCAAAGGAATAGCACGTACTACGAGATTTCGA
TTCCACCGCCGCCTTCTATGAAAGGTTGGGCTTCGGAATCGTTTTCCGGGACGCCGGCTGGATGATCCTC
CAGCGCGGGGATCTCATGCTGGAGTTCTTCGCCCACCCCAACTTGTTTATTGCAGCTTATAATGGTTACA
AATAAAGCAATAGCATCACAAATTTCACAAATAAAGCATTTTTTTCACTGCATTCTAGTTGTGGTTTGTC
CAAACTCATCAATGTATCTTATCATGTCTGTATACCGTCGACCTCTAGCTAGAGCTTGGCGTAATCATGG
TCATAGCTGTTTCCTGTGTGAAATTGTTATCCGCTCACAATTCCACACAACATACGAGCCGGAAGCATAA
AGTGTAAAGCCTGGGGTGCCTAATGAGTGAGCTAACTCACATTAATTGCGTTGCGCTCACTGCCCGCTTT
CCAGTCGGGAAACCTGTCGTGCCAGCTGCATTAATGAATCGGCCAACGCGCGGGGAGAGGCGGTTTGCGT
ATTGGGCGCTCTTCCGCTTCCTCGCTCACTGACTCGCTGCGCTCGGTCGTTCGGCTGCGGCGAGCGGTAT
CAGCTCACTCAAAGGCGGTAATACGGTTATCCACAGAATCAGGGGATAACGCAGGAAAGAACATGTGAGC
AAAAGGCCAGCAAAAGGCCAGGAACCGTAAAAAGGCCGCGTTGCTGGCGTTTTTCCATAGGCTCCGCCCC
CCTGACGAGCATCACAAAAATCGACGCTCAAGTCAGAGGTGGCGAAACCCGACAGGACTATAAAGATACC
AGGCGTTTCCCCCTGGAAGCTCCCTCGTGCGCTCTCCTGTTCCGACCCTGCCGCTTACCGGATACCTGTC
CGCCTTTCTCCCTTCGGGAAGCGTGGCGCTTTCTCATAGCTCACGCTGTAGGTATCTCAGTTCGGTGTAG
GTCGTTCGCTCCAAGCTGGGCTGTGTGCACGAACCCCCCGTTCAGCCCGACCGCTGCGCCTTATCCGGTA
ACTATCGTCTTGAGTCCAACCCGGTAAGACACGACTTATCGCCACTGGCAGCAGCCACTGGTAACAGGAT
TAGCAGAGCGAGGTATGTAGGCGGTGCTACAGAGTTCTTGAAGTGGTGGCCTAACTACGGCTACACTAGA
AGGACAGTATTTGGTATCTGCGCTCTGCTGAAGCCAGTTACCTTCGGAAAAAGAGTTGGTAGCTCTTGAT
CCGGCAAACAAACCACCGCTGGTAGCGGTGGTTTTTTTGTTTGCAAGCAGCAGATTACGCGCAGAAAAAA
AGGATCTCAAGAAGATCCTTTGATCTTTTCTACGGGGTCTGACGCTCAGTGGAACGAAAACTCACGTTAA
GGGATTTTGGTCATGAGATTATCAAAAAGGATCTTCACCTAGATCCTTTTAAATTAAAAATGAAGTTTTA
AATCAATCTAAAGTATATATGAGTAAACTTGGTCTGACAGTTACCAATGCTTAATCAGTGAGGCACCTAT
CTCAGCGATCTGTCTATTTCGTTCATCCATAGTTGCCTGACTCCCCGTCGTGTAGATAACTACGATACGG
GAGGGCTTACCATCTGGCCCCAGTGCTGCAATGATACCGCGAGACCCACGCTCACCGGCTCCAGATTTAT
CAGCAATAAACCAGCCAGCCGGAAGGGCCGAGCGCAGAAGTGGTCCTGCAACTTTATCCGCCTCCATCCA
GTCTATTAATTGTTGCCGGGAAGCTAGAGTAAGTAGTTCGCCAGTTAATAGTTTGCGCAACGTTGTTGCC
ATTGCTACAGGCATCGTGGTGTCACGCTCGTCGTTTGGTATGGCTTCATTCAGCTCCGGTTCCCAACGAT
CAAGGCGAGTTACATGATCCCCCATGTTGTGCAAAAAAGCGGTTAGCTCCTTCGGTCCTCCGATCGTTGT
CAGAAGTAAGTTGGCCGCAGTGTTATCACTCATGGTTATGGCAGCACTGCATAATTCTCTTACTGTCATG
CCATCCGTAAGATGCTTTTCTGTGACTGGTGAGTACTCAACCAAGTCATTCTGAGAATAGTGTATGCGGC
GACCGAGTTGCTCTTGCCCGGCGTCAATACGGGATAATACCGCGCCACATAGCAGAACTTTAAAAGTGCT
CATCATTGGAAAACGTTCTTCGGGGCGAAAACTCTCAAGGATCTTACCGCTGTTGAGATCCAGTTCGATG
TAACCCACTCGTGCACCCAACTGATCTTCAGCATCTTTTACTTTCACCAGCGTTTCTGGGTGAGCAAAAA
CAGGAAGGCAAAATGCCGCAAAAAAGGGAATAAGGGCGACACGGAAATGTTGAATACTCATACTCTTCCT
TTTTCAATATTATTGAAGCATTTATCAGGGTTATTGTCTCATGAGCGGATACATATTTGAATGTATTTAG
AAAAATAAACAAATAGGGGTTCCGCGCACATTTCCCCGAAAAGTGCCACCTGACGTC
Features (pLannotate 1.2.2; 27 found; start..end, strand, type, name):
      1..42      +  CDS            V5 tag: epitope tag from simian virus 5
     70..122     -  misc_feature   bom (fragment): basis of mobility region from pBR322
    277..656     +  enhancer       CMV enhancer: human cytomegalovirus immediate early enhancer
    729..746     -  promoter       CMV promoter (fragment): human cytomegalovirus (CMV) immediate early promoter
    809..860     +  promoter       CMVd2 promoter: truncated human cytomegalovirus (CMV) immediate early promoter that yields moderately reduced expression relative to the full-length promoter
    862..881     +  promoter       PLtetO-1 promoter (fragment): modified phage lambda PL promoter with tet operator sites (Lutz and Bujard, 1997)
    883..902     +  promoter       PLtetO-1 promoter (fragment): modified phage lambda PL promoter with tet operator sites (Lutz and Bujard, 1997)
    910..943     +  promoter       TRE3GV promoter (fragment): 3rd-generation Tet-responsive promoter that can be activated by binding of Tet-On® 3G, optimized for retroviral and lentiviral vectors
   1038..1058    +  CDS            FLAG (fragment): FLAG® epitope tag, followed by an enterokinase cleavage site
   1101..1125    +  protein_bind   attB1: mutant version of attB; recombination site for the Gateway® BP reaction BP Clonase™
   1161..2237    +  CDS            ELAVL2: ELAV2_HUMAN - Also known as HUB. Experimental evidence at protein level: Swiss-Prot protein existence level 1. RNA-binding protein that binds to the 3' untranslated region (3'UTR) of target mRNAs (By similarity). Seems to recognize a GAAA motif (By similarity). Can bind to its own 3'UTR, the FOS 3'UTR and the ID 3'UTR (By similarity). From Homo sapiens (Human).
   2267..2291    -  protein_bind   attB2: mutant version of attB; recombination site for the Gateway® BP reaction BP Clonase™
   2344..2385    +  CDS            V5 tag: epitope tag from simian virus 5
   2471..2695    +  polyA_signal   bGH poly(A) signal: bovine growth hormone polyadenylation signal
   2699..2720    +  promoter       SV40 promoter (fragment): SV40 enhancer and early promoter
   2741..2974    +  rep_origin     f1 ori (fragment) (sequence partly withheld): f1 bacteriophage origin of replication; arrow indicates direction of (+) strand synthesis
   2979..3026    +  protein_bind   FRT: FLP-mediated recombination occurs in the 8-bp core sequence TCTAGAAA (Turan and Bode, 2011). FLP recombinase from the Saccharomyces cerevisiae 2μ plasmid
   3034..4056    +  CDS            HygR: aminoglycoside phosphotransferase from E. coli; aph(4)-Ia; confers resistance to hygromycin
   4066..4191    +  CDS            ble (fragment): BLE_KLEPN - Experimental evidence at protein level: Swiss-Prot protein existence level 1. Binding protein with a strong affinity to the bleomycin family of antibiotics. Binds to CL990; an antimitotic-antibiotic compound. From Klebsiella pneumoniae.
   4186..4307    +  polyA_signal   SV40 poly(A) signal: SV40 polyadenylation signal
   4380..4396    -  protein_bind   lac operator: The lac repressor binds to the lac operator to inhibit transcription in E. coli. This inhibition can be relieved by adding lactose or isopropyl-β-D-thiogalactopyranoside (IPTG). lac repressor encoded by lacI
   4404..4434    -  promoter       lac promoter: promoter for the E. coli lac operon
   4449..4470    -  protein_bind   CAP binding site: CAP binding activates transcription in the presence of cAMP. E. coli catabolite activator protein
   4483..4575    -  CDS            lacI (fragment): lac repressor; lacI; The lac repressor binds to the lac operator to inhibit transcription in E. coli. This inhibition can be relieved by adding lactose or isopropyl-β-D-thiogalactopyranoside (IPTG).
   4758..5346    -  rep_origin     ori: high-copy-number ColE1/pMB1/pBR322/pUC origin of replication
   5517..6377    -  CDS            AmpR: β-lactamase; bla; confers resistance to ampicillin, carbenicillin, and related antibiotics
   6378..6482    -  promoter       AmpR promoter: bla
