[The description below was written by a language model from this plasmid's Addgene catalogue record and pLannotate feature annotations shown in this document.]
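Description:
pFRT-TODestFLAGHA_HuB is a mammalian expression plasmid built on a laboratory-modified pcDNA5/FRT backbone, designed for tetracycline-regulated expression of epitope-tagged human ELAVL2 (HuB, also called HEL-N1), an RNA-binding protein that recognises 3' untranslated regions of target mRNAs. In bacteria it is maintained through a high-copy ColE1/pUC-type origin and selected with ampicillin via the β-lactamase gene. A fragment of the f1 origin is also annotated.

The ELAVL2 coding sequence was introduced by Gateway recombination and sits between attB1 and attB2 sites. Transcription is driven by the CMV enhancer/promoter followed by two tet operator sequences (annotated as short tetO-containing fragments), so in cells that supply the Tet repressor expression should stay off until tetracycline or doxycycline is added. Transcripts terminate at the bovine growth hormone polyadenylation signal. An N-terminal FLAG-HA tag is supplied by the backbone; the annotation detects only the FLAG portion. A V5 tag lies downstream of attB2, but the record does not show whether it is translated in frame with the insert. A second V5 annotation at the start of the sequence has no stated function.

Downstream, an FRT site immediately precedes a hygromycin resistance gene with an SV40 polyadenylation signal and no annotated promoter of its own. This is the usual Flp-In arrangement, in which FLP-mediated integration into a genomic FRT site places the gene behind a resident promoter, so that hygromycin selects for correct single-copy integrants. Blasticidin is also listed as a selectable marker, but no blasticidin resistance gene is annotated; it presumably relates to the Tet-repressor host line. The construct is suited to generating isogenic, inducible stable cell lines expressing FLAG-HA-HuB.
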