Addgene plasmid #65755: pFRT-TODestFLAGHA_HuB
Purpose: expresses FLAGHA-tagged HuB in mammalian cells
Depositing lab: Thomas Tuschl. Depositing organization: Rockefeller University.
Backbone
  Vector backbone: pcDNA5/FRT
  Backbone manufacturer: Life Technologies, Modified by Tuschl lab
  Backbone size w/o insert (bp): 5372
  Vector type: Mammalian Expression
  Selectable markers: Hygromycin, Blasticidin
Growth in bacteria
  Bacterial resistance: Ampicillin, 100 μg/mL
  Growth temperature: 37°C
  Growth strain: Top10
  Copy number: Unknown
Gene/Insert
  Gene/Insert name: ELAVL2
  Species: H. sapiens (human)
  Entrez Gene: ELAVL2 (a.k.a. HEL-N1, HELN1, HUB)
  Promoter: CMV, 2x Tet
  Tag / fusion protein: FLAG HA (N terminal on backbone); V5 (C terminal on backbone)
  Cloning method: Gateway Cloning
  Sequencing primers: 5′ CMV Forward; 3′ BGH Reverse
Terms and licenses: Academic/Nonprofit Terms; Industry Terms: Not Available to Industry
How to cite: pFRT-TODestFLAGHA_HuB was a gift from Thomas Tuschl (Addgene plasmid # 65755 ; http://n2t.net/addgene:65755 ; RRID:Addgene_65755)
