>Addgene plasmid #65755 | pFRT-TODestFLAGHA_HuB | addgene partial sequence | sequence record 114987 | CMV-F 5'-CGCAAATGGGCGGTAGGCGTG-3'
CCTATCAGTGATAGAGATCTCCCTATCAGTGATAGAGATCGTCGACGAGCTCGTTTAGTGAACCGTCAGA
TCGCCTGGAGACGCCATCCACGCTGTTTTGACCTCCATAGAAGACACCGGGACCGATCCAGCCTCCGGAC
TCTAGCGTTTAAACTTAAGCTTGGTACCATGGACTACAAGGACGACGATGACAAGTACCCTTATGACGTG
CCCGATTACGCTTTGAACCAGATATCAACAAGTTTGTACAAAAAAGCAGGCTCCACCATGGGAACCAATT
CAGTCGACTGGATCCGGATGGAAACACAACTGTCTAATGGGCCAACTTGCAATAACACAGCCAATGGTCC
AACCACCATAAACAACAACTGTTCGTCACCAGTTGACTCTGGGAACACAGAAGACAGCAAGACCAACTTA
ATAGTCAACTACCTTCCTCAGAACATGACACAGGAGGAACTAAAGAGTCTCTTTGGGAGCATTGGTGAAA
TAGAGTCCTGTAAGCTTGTAAGAGACAAAATAACAGGGCAGAGCTTGGGATATGGCTTTGTGAACTACAT
TGACCCCAAGGATGCAGAGAAAGCTATCAACACCCTGAATGGATTGAGACTTCAAACCAAAACAATAAAA
GTTTCCTATGCTCGCCCAAGTTCAGCTTCTATCAGAGATGCAAATTTATATGTCAGCGGACTTCCAAAAA
CAATGACCCAGAAGGAGTTGGAACAGCTTTTTTCACAATATGGACGCATTATTACTTCTCGTATTCTTGT
CGACCAGGTC
