>Addgene plasmid #65755 | pFRT-TODestFLAGHA_HuB | addgene partial sequence | sequence record 114990 | BGH-rev 5'-TAGAAGGCACAGTCGAGG-3'
TCAGTTATCTATGCGGCCGCGGATCAGGTACGCGTAGAATCGAGACCGAGGAGAGGGTTAGGGATAGGCT
TACCTTCGAACCGCGGGCCCTCTAGACTTGAGCGGCCGCCACTGTGCTGGATATCAACCACTTTGTACAA
GAAAGCTGGGTCTAGATATCTCGAGTGCGGCCGCTCATTAGGCTTTGTGCGTTTTGTTTGTCTTAAAGGA
GACCTGCAGTACTCTGTCTCCCAGACGGTATCCATTGAGGCTAGCTATCGCCATGGCAGCCTCATCATAG
TTTGTCATAGTCACAAATCCAAAACCTTTGCATTTATTGGTGTTAAAGTCACGGATGACCTTCACATTGG
TGACAGCTCCAAAAGGCCCAAACATTTGCCACAGGATACTCTCATCTGCGTCAGGAGCCAGGTTGTACAC
AAATATACACCACCCTGTTCCAGGGTGCCCAGGGATATTAATTCCAGCCAAACTGGTCATTCCGTCAATG
GTCATTGGAGAAAACCTCTTTACTCCATAAGCCATATTGAGCAGATTGTCCAACCTAAAACGCTGTGCCT
GCTGAGCTAGCGGTCCTGGATACCTTCTGTTTGGAGACTGGTACAGCTGGGAAAGGATGGCCTGATTGGT
TTTTTGGCTTGGGTTATTAGCAAACTTTACAGTGATTGGCTCCGTGGCACCGGGAGGTTTCTGGCCATTT
AGGCCTTTGATAGCTTCTTC
